>Addgene plasmid #11093 | p140 pETF-GST RanBP10 L301G | depositor full sequence | sequence record 6904 | Author sequence
TCTAGATTTAAATTAACTTTAAGAAGGAGATATACATATGTCCCCTATACTAGGTTATTGGAAAATTAAG
GGCCTTGTGCAACCCACTCGACTTCTTTTGGAATATCTTGAAGAAAAATATGAAGAGCATTTGTATGAGC
GCGATGAAGGTGATAAATGGCGAAACAAAAAGTTTGAATTGGGTTTGGAGTTTCCCAATCTTCCTTATTA
TATTGATGGTGATGTTAAATTAACACAGTCTATGGCCATCATACGTTATATAGCTGACAAGCACAACATG
TTGGGTGGTTGTCCAAAAGAGCGTGCAGAGATTTCAATGCTTGAAGGAGCGGTTTTGGATATTAGATACG
GTGTTTCGAGAATTGCATATAGTAAAGACTTTGAAACTCTCAAAGTTGATTTTCTTAGCAAGCTACCTGA
AATGCTGAAAATGTTCGAAGATCGTTTATGTCATAAAACATATTTAAATGGTGATCATGTAACCCATCCT
GACTTCATGTTGTATGACGCTCTTGATGTTGTTTTATACATGGACCCAATGTGCCTGGATGCGTTCCCAA
AATTAGTTTGTTTTAAAAAACGTATTGAAGCTATCCCACAAATTGATAAGTACTTGAAATCCAGCAAGTA
TATAGCATGGCCTTTGCAGGGCTGGCAAGCCACGTTTGGTGGTGGCGACCATCCTCCAAAAGCTAGTCTG
GTTCCGAGATCTGAAAACCTGTATTTTCAGGGATCGATCCCAAGCTTGATGGCGGCGGCGACGGCAGACC
CGGGAGCTGGGAACCCGCAGGCTGGGGACTCCTCCGGTGGGGACTCCGGGGGCGGGCTACCGTCACCTGG
AGAGCAGGAACTGAGTCGGCGCCTGCAGCGCTTGTACCCTGCGGTTAATCAGCACGAGACGCCGCTGCCG
CGCTCCTGGAGCCCCAAGGACAAGTACAACTACATCGGCCTCTCCCAGGGAAACCTCCGTGTCCATTACA
AAGGTCATGGCAAAAATCACAAAGATGCAGCCTCTGTACGTGCCACCCACCCCATCCCAGCAGCCTGTGG
TATTTACTATTTTGAAGTAAAGATTGTCAGCAAAGGAAGAGATGGGTACATGGGAATTGGACTCTCAGCG
CAAGGCGTTAACATGAACAGACTGCCTGGTTGGGACAAGCATTCCTATGGTTACCATGGCGATGATGGGC
ATTCCTTCTGCTCCTCTGGGACAGGCCAGCCTTATGGTCCCACATTCACCACAGGGGATGTGATCGGCTG
TTGTGTCAACCTCATCAATGGCACCTGCTTCTACACCAAGAATGGCCACAGCCTTGGTATCGCCTTCACA
GATCTCCCGGCCAACCTCTACCCCACTGTCGGCCTACAGACACCTGGGGAGATTGTGGATGCCAACTTTG
GGCAGCAGCCCTTCCTGTTCGACATTGAGGACTATATGCGGGAGTGGCGTGCCAAAGTCCAGGGCACTGT
GCACGGCTTTCCCATAAGTGCCCGGCTTGGCGAGTGGCAGGCGGTGCTGCAGAACATGGTCTCGTCTTAC
CTGGTGCATCATGGGTATTGTTCCACAGCCACAGCTTTTGCCCGAATGACTGAAACCCCGATTCAGGAAG
AGCAGGCATCCATAAAGAACAGACAAAAAATCCAGAAGGGGGTGCTGGAAGGCCGGGTGGGTGAAGCCAT
TGAGACAACCCAGCGCTTCTACCCTGGGCTGCTGGAACATAATCCCAACCTGCTCTTCATGCTCAAGTGT
CGACAGTTCGTGGAGATGGTGAACGGCACTGACAGTGAGGTCCGCAGCCTGAGTTCCCGAAGCCCCAAGT
CCCAGGACAGCTACCCTGGCTCCCCCAGCCTCAGCCCCCGACATGGCCCCAGTAGTTCCCATATACACAA
CACAGGAGCAGACAGTCCCAGCTGCAGCAATGGCGTCGCATCCACCAAGAACAAACAGAACCACAGTAAA
TACCCCGCAGAACAAAAACTCATCTCAGAAGAGGATCTGTAGCTCGAGCACCACCACCACCACCACCACC
ACTAATTGATTAATACCTAGGCTGCTAAACAAAGCCCGAAAGGAAGCTGAGTTGGCTGCTGCCACCGCTG
AGCAATAACTAGCATAACCCCTTGGGGCCTCTAAACGGGTCTTGAGGGGTTTTTTGCTGAAAGGAGGAAC
TATATCCGGATTGGCGAATGGG
[124 nt withheld, positions 2193-2316]
C
[91 nt withheld, positions 2318-2408]
A
[49 nt withheld, positions 2410-2458]
CCTTTGACGTTGGAGTCCACGTTCTTT
[37 nt withheld, positions 2486-2522]
ACCCTATCTCGGTCTATTCTTTTGATTTATAAGGGATTTTGCCGATTTCGGCCTATTGGTTAAAAAATGA
GCTGATTTAACAAAAATTTAACGCGAATTTTAACAAAATATTAACGTTTACAATTTCAGGTGGCACTTTT
CGGGGAAATGTGCGCGGAACCCCTATTTGTTTATTTTTCTAAATACATTCAAATATGTATCCGCTCATGA
ATTAATTCTTAGAAAAACTCATCGAGCATCAAATGAAACTGCAATTTATTCATATCAGGATTATCAATAC
CATATTTTTGAAAAAGCCGTTTCTGTAATGAAGGAGAAAACTCACCGAGGCAGTTCCATAGGATGGCAAG
ATCCTGGTATCGGTCTGCGATTCCGACTCGTCCAACATCAATACAACCTATTAATTTCCCCTCGTCAAAA
ATAAGGTTATCAAGTGAGAAATCACCATGAGTGACGACTGAATCCGGTGAGAATGGCAAAAGTTTATGCA
TTTCTTTCCAGACTTGTTCAACAGGCCAGCCATTACGCTCGTCATCAAAATCACTCGCATCAACCAAACC
GTTATTCATTCGTGATTGCGCCTGAGCGAGACGAAATACGCGATCGCTGTTAAAAGGACAATTACAAACA
GGAATCGAATGCAACCGGCGCAGGAACACTGCCAGCGCATCAACAATATTTTCACCTGAATCAGGATATT
CTTCTAATACCTGGAATGCTGTTTTCCCGGGGATCGCAGTGGTGAGTAACCATGCATCATCAGGAGTACG
GATAAAATGCTTGATGGTCGGAAGAGGCATAAATTCCGTCAGCCAGTTTAGTCTGACCATCTCATCTGTA
ACATCATTGGCAACGCTACCTTTGCCATGTTTCAGAAACAACTCTGGCGCATCGGGCTTCCCATACAATC
GATAGATTGTCGCACCTGATTGCCCGACATTATCGCGAGCCCATTTATACCCATATAAATCAGCATCCAT
GTTGGAATTTAATCGCGGCCTAGAGCAAGACGTTTCCCGTTGAATATGGCTCATAACACCCCTTGTATTA
CTGTTTATGTAAGCAGACAGTTTTATTGTTCATGACCAAAATCCCTTAACGTGAGTTTTCGTTCCACTGA
GCGTCAGACCCCGTAGAAAAGATCAAAGGATCTTCTTGAGATCCTTTTTTTCTGCGCGTAATCTGCTGCT
TGCAAACAAAAAAACCACCGCTACCAGCGGTGGTTTGTTTGCCGGATCAAGAGCTACCAACTCTTTTTCC
GAAGGTAACTGGCTTCAGCAGAGCGCAGATACCAAATACTGTCCTTCTAGTGTAGCCGTAGTTAGGCCAC
CACTTCAAGAACTCTGTAGCACCGCCTACATACCTCGCTCTGCTAATCCTGTTACCAGTGGCTGCTGCCA
GTGGCGATAAGTCGTGTCTTACCGGGTTGGACTCAAGACGATAGTTACCGGATAAGGCGCAGCGGTCGGG
CTGAACGGGGGGTTCGTGCACACAGCCCAGCTTGGAGCGAACGACCTACACCGAACTGAGATACCTACAG
CGTGAGCTATGAGAAAGCGCCACGCTTCCCGAAGGGAGAAAGGCGGACAGGTATCCGGTAAGCGGCAGGG
TCGGAACAGGAGAGCGCACGAGGGAGCTTCCAGGGGGAAACGCCTGGTATCTTTATAGTCCTGTCGGGTT
TCGCCACCTCTGACTTGAGCGTCGATTTTTGTGATGCTCGTCAGGGGGGCGGAGCCTATGGAAAAACGCC
AGCAACGCGGCCTTTTTACGGTTCCTGGCCTTTTGCTGGCCTTTTGCTCACATGTTCTTTCCTGCGTTAT
CCCCTGATTCTGTGGATAACCGTATTACCGCCTTTGAGTGAGCTGATACCGCTCGCCGCAGCCGAACGAC
CGAGCGCAGCGAGTCAGTGAGCGAGGAAGCGGAAGAGCGCCTGATGCGGTATTTTCTCCTTACGCATCTG
TGCGGTATTTCACACCGCATATATGGTGCACTCTCAGTACAATCTGCTCTGATGCCGCATAGTTAAGCCA
GTATACACTCCGCTATCGCTACGTGACTGGGTCATGGCTGCGCCCCGACACCCGCCAACACCCGCTGACG
CGCCCTGACGGGCTTGTCTGCTCCCGGCATCCGCTTACAGACAAGCTGTGACCGTCTCCGGGAGCTGCAT
GTGTCAGAGGTTTTCACCGTCATCACCGAAACGCGCGAGGCAGCTGCGGTAAAGCTCATCAGCGTGGTCG
TGAAGCGATTCACAGATGTCTGCCTGTTCATCCGCGTCCAGCTCGTTGAGTTTCTCCAGAAGCGTTAATG
TCTGGCTTCTGATAAAGCGGGCCATGTTAAGGGCGGTTTTTTCCTGTTTGGTCACTGATGCCTCCGTGTA
AGGGGGATTTCTGTTCATGGGGGTAATGATACCGATGAAACGAGAGAGGATGCTCACGATACGGGTTACT
GATGATGAACATGCCCGGTTACTGGAACGTTGTGAGGGTAAACAACTGGCGGTATGGATGCGGCGGGACC
AGAGAAAAATCACTCAGGGTCAATGCCAGCGCTTCGTTAATACAGATGTAGGTGTTCCACAGGGTAGCCA
GCAGCATCCTGCGATGCAGATCCGGAACATAATGGTGCAGGGCGCTGACTTCCGCGTTTCCAGACTTTAC
GAAACACGGAAACCGAAGACCATTCATGTTGTTGCTCAGGTCGCAGACGTTTTGCAGCAGCAGTCGCTTC
ACGTTCGCTCGCGTATCGGTGATTCATTCTGCTAACCAGTAAGGCAACCCCGCCAGCCTAGCCGGGTCCT
CAACGACAGGAGCACGATCATGCGCACCCGTGGGGCCGCCATGCCGGCGATAATGGCCTGCTTCTCGCCG
AAACGTTTGGTGGCGGGACCAGTGACGAAGGCTTGAGCGAGGGCGTGCAAGATTCCGAATACCGCAAGCG
ACAGGCCGATCATCGTCGCGCTCCAGCGAAAGCGGTCCTCGCCGAAAATGACCCAGAGCGCTGCCGGCAC
CTGTCCTACGAGTTGCATGATAAAGAAGACAGTCATAAGTGCGGCGACGATAGTCATGCCCCGCGCCCAC
CGGAAGGAGCTGACTGGGTTGAAGGCTCTCAAGGGCATCGGTCGAGATCCCGGTGCCTAATGAGTGAGCT
AACTTACATTAATTGCGTTGCGCTCACTGCCCGCTTTCCAGTCGGGAAACCTGTCGTGCCAGCTGCATTA
ATGAATCGGCCAACGCGCGGGGAGAGGCGGTTTGCGTATTGGGCGCCAGGGTGGTTTTTCTTTTCACCAG
TGAGACGGGCAACAGCTGATTGCCCTTCACCGCCTGGCCCTGAGAGAGTTGCAGCAAGCGGTCCACGCTG
GTTTGCCCCAGCAGGCGAAAATCCTGTTTGATGGTGGTTAACGGCGGGATATAACATGAGCTGTCTTCGG
TATCGTCGTATCCCACTACCGAGATGTCCGCACCAACGCGCAGCCCGGACTCGGTAATGGCGCGCATTGC
GCCCAGCGCCATCTGATCGTTGGCAACCAGCATCGCAGTGGGAACGATGCCCTCATTCAGCATTTGCATG
GTTTGTTGAAAACCGGACATGGCACTCCAGTCGCCTTCCCGTTCCGCTATCGGCTGAATTTGATTGCGAG
TGAGATATTTATGCCAGCCAGCCAGACGCAGACGCGCCGAGACAGAACTTAATGGGCCCGCTAACAGCGC
GATTTGCTGGTGACCCAATGCGACCAGATGCTCCACGCCCAGTCGCGTACCGTCTTCATGGGAGAAAATA
ATACTGTTGATGGGTGTCTGGTCAGAGACATCAAGAAATAACGCCGGAACATTAGTGCAGGCAGCTTCCA
CAGCAATGGCATCCTGGTCATCCAGCGGATAGTTAATGATCAGCCCACTGACGCGTTGCGCGAGAAGATT
GTGCACCGCCGCTTTACAGGCTTCGACGCCGCTTCGTTCTACCATCGACACCACCACGCTGGCACCCAGT
TGATCGGCGCGAGATTTAATCGCCGCGACAATTTGCGACGGCGCGTGCAGGGCCAGACTGGAGGTGGCAA
CGCCAATCAGCAACGACTGTTTGCCCGCCAGTTGTTGTGCCACGCGGTTGGGAATGTAATTCAGCTCCGC
CATCGCCGCTTCCACTTTTTCCCGCGTTTTCGCAGAAACGTGGCTGGCCTGGTTCACCACGCGGGAAACG
GTCTGATAAGAGACACCGGCATACTCTGCGACATCGTATAACGTTACTGGTTTCACATTCACCACCCTGA
ATTGACTCTCTTCCGGGCGCTATCATGCCATACCGCGAAAGGTTTTGCGCCATTCGATGGTGTCCGGGAT
CTCGACGCTCTCCCTTATGCGACTCCTGCATTAGGAAGCAGCCCAGTAGTAGGTTGAGGCCGTTGAGCAC
CGCCGCCGCAAGGAATGGTGCATGCAAGGAGATGGCGCCCAACAGTCCCCCGGCCACGGGGCCTGCCACC
ATACCCACGCCGAAACAAGCGCTCATGAGCCCGAAGTGGCGAGCCCGATCTTCCCCATCGGTGATGTCGG
CGATATAGGCGCCAGCAACCGCACCTGTGGCGCCGGTGATGCCGGCCACGATGCGTCCGGCGTAGAGGAT
CGAGATCGATCTCGATCCCGCGAAATTAATACGACTCACTATAGGGGAATTGTGAGCGGATAACAATTCC
CC
Features (pLannotate 1.2.2; 21 found; start..end, strand, type, name):
     13..30      +  RBS            RBS (fragment): efficient ribosome binding site from bacteriophage T7 gene 10 (Olins and Rangwala, 1989)
     38..691     +  CDS            GST26_SCHJA: Experimental evidence at protein level: Swiss-Prot protein existence level 1. GST isoenzymes appear to play a central role in the parasite detoxification system. Other functions are also suspected including a role in increasing the solubility of haematin in the parasite gut. From Schistosoma japonicum (Blood fluke).
    713..732     +  CDS            TEV site (fragment): tobacco etch virus (TEV) protease recognition and cleavage site
    749..1969    +  CDS            Ranbp10 (fragment): RBP10_MOUSE - Also known as Kiaa1464. Experimental evidence at protein level: Swiss-Prot protein existence level 1. May act as an adapter protein to couple membrane receptors to intracellular signaling pathways (Probable). Core component of the CTLH E3 ubiquitin-protein ligase complex that selectively accepts ubiquitin from UBE2H and mediates ubiquitination and subsequent proteasomal degradation of the transcription factor HBP1 (By similarity). Enhances dihydrotestosterone-induced transactivation activity of AR, as well as dexamethasone-induced transactivation activity of NR3C1, but does not a
   2009..2032    +  CDS            9xHis (fragment): 9xHis affinity tag
   2058..2101    +  CDS            SET1 (fragment): solubility-enhancement tag derived from T7 phage gene 10B
   2109..2156    +  terminator     T7 terminator: transcription terminator for bacteriophage T7 RNA polymerase
   2193..2648    +  rep_origin     f1 ori (sequence partly withheld): f1 bacteriophage origin of replication; arrow indicates direction of (+) strand synthesis
   2675..2732    +  promoter       AmpR promoter (fragment): bla
   2741..3556    -  CDS            KanR: aminoglycoside phosphotransferase; aph(3')-Ia; confers resistance to kanamycin in bacteria or G418 (Geneticin®) in eukaryotes
   3678..4266    +  rep_origin     ori: high-copy-number ColE1/pMB1/pBR322/pUC origin of replication
   4452..4594    -  misc_feature   bom: basis of mobility region from pBR322
   4696..4887    -  CDS            rop: Rop protein, which maintains plasmids at low copy number; rop
   4904..5284    +  CDS            YPB1_ECOLX: Protein predicted: Swiss-Prot protein existence level 4. From Escherichia coli.
   5356..5647    -  CDS            TcR (fragment): tetracycline efflux protein; tet; confers resistance to tetracycline
   5662..5683    -  protein_bind   CAP binding site: CAP binding activates transcription in the presence of cAMP. E. coli catabolite activator protein
   5696..6778    -  CDS            lacI: lac repressor; lacI; The lac repressor binds to the lac operator to inhibit transcription in E. coli. This inhibition can be relieved by adding lactose or isopropyl-β-D-thiogalactopyranoside (IPTG).
   6779..6856    -  promoter       lacI promoter: lacI
   6864..7143    -  CDS            TcR (fragment): tetracycline efflux protein; tet; confers resistance to tetracycline
   7169..7187    +  promoter       T7 promoter: promoter for bacteriophage T7 RNA polymerase
   7188..7212    +  protein_bind   lac operator: The lac repressor binds to the lac operator to inhibit transcription in E. coli. This inhibition can be relieved by adding lactose or isopropyl-β-D-thiogalactopyranoside (IPTG). lac repressor encoded by lacI
