[The description below was written by a language model from this plasmid's Addgene catalogue record and pLannotate feature annotations shown in this document.]
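Description:
p140 pETF-GST RanBP10 L301G is a bacterial expression plasmid built on the pETF-GST backbone, a pET-style vector, carrying a fragment of mouse RanBP10 fused to an N-terminal glutathione S-transferase tag. The depositor's full sequence is about 7.2 kb, consistent with a roughly 6 kb backbone plus an insert of about 1.25 kb cloned between HindIII and XhoI sites, both of which are retained. The plasmid is selected with kanamycin through an aph(3')-Ia gene and replicates from a ColE1/pMB1-type origin. The catalogue lists it as high copy, although the annotation also detects the pBR322-derived bom region and the rop gene, which normally moderates copy number. An f1 origin and remnants of a tetracycline resistance gene are also present as backbone carry-over.

Expression is driven by a T7 promoter with an adjacent lac operator, and the plasmid encodes its own lacI repressor. Transcription therefore depends on a host supplying T7 RNA polymerase and is inducible with IPTG. A T7 gene 10 ribosome binding site precedes the Schistosoma japonicum GST reading frame, which is followed by a TEV protease recognition site and then the RanBP10 coding segment, annotated as a partial match to the mouse protein. The insert carries the L301G substitution. Downstream, the annotation shows a histidine-tag fragment and a T7 terminator, but the record does not indicate whether the His residues are in frame with the insert. The design supports production of the GST-RanBP10 mutant protein in E. coli, glutathione affinity purification or pull-down assays, and optional removal of GST by TEV cleavage. The record does not state the functional purpose of the L301G mutation.
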