Addgene plasmid #11093: p140 pETF-GST RanBP10 L301G
Depositing lab: Ramesh Shivdasani. Depositing organization: Dana-Farber Cancer Institute.
Backbone
  Vector backbone: pETF-GST
  Backbone size w/o insert (bp): 6000
  Vector type: Bacterial Expression
Growth in bacteria
  Bacterial resistance: Kanamycin, 50 μg/mL
  Growth temperature: 37°C
  Growth strain: DH5alpha
  Copy number: High Copy
Gene/Insert
  Gene/Insert name: RanBP10
  Species: M. musculus (mouse)
  Insert size (bp): 1250
  Mutation: L301G
  Entrez Gene: Ranbp10 (a.k.a. 4432417N03Rik)
  Tag / fusion protein: GST (N terminal on backbone)
  Cloning method: Restriction Enzyme; 5′ cloning site HindIII (not destroyed); 3′ cloning site XhoI (not destroyed)
  Sequencing primers: 5′ pGEX5'
Terms and licenses: Academic/Nonprofit Terms; Industry Terms: Not Available to Industry
How to cite: p140 pETF-GST RanBP10 L301G was a gift from Ramesh Shivdasani (Addgene plasmid # 11093 ; http://n2t.net/addgene:11093 ; RRID:Addgene_11093)
