>Addgene plasmid #11093 | p140 pETF-GST RanBP10 L301G | addgene partial sequence | sequence record 158270 | F1ori-R 5'-AGGGAAGAAAGCGAAAGGAG-3'
TCAAGACCCGTTTAGAGGCCCCAAGGGGTTATGCTAGTTATTGCTCAGCGGTGGCAGCAGCCAACTCAGC
TTCCTTTCGGGCTTTGTTTAGCAGCCTAGGTATTAATCAATTAGTGGTGGTGGTGGTGGTGGTGGTGCTC
GAGCTACAGATCCTCTTCTGAGATGAGTTTTTGTTCTGCGGGGTATTTACTGTGGTTCTGTTTGTTCTTG
GTGGATGCGACGCCATTGCTGCAGCTGGGACTGTCTGCTCCTGTGTTGTGTATATGGGAACTACTGGGGC
CATGTCGGGGGCTGAGGCTGGGGGAGCCAGGGTAGCTGTCCTGGGACTTGGGGCTTCGGGAACTCAGGCT
GCGGACCTCACTGTCAGTGCCGTTCACCATCTCCACGAACTGTCGACACTTGAGCATGAAGAGCAGGTTG
GGATTATGTTCCAGCAGCCCAGGGTAGAAGCGCTGGGTTGTCTCAATGGCTTCACCCACCCGGCCTTCCA
GCACCCCCTTCTGGATTTTTTGTCTGTTCTTTATGGATGCCTGCTCTTCCTGAATCGGGGTTTCAGTCAT
TCGGGCAAAAGCTGTGGCTGTGGAACAATACCCATGATGCACCAGGTAAGACGAGACCATGTTCTGCAGC
ACCGCCTGCCACTCGCCAAGCCGGGCACTTATGGGAAAGCCGTGCACAGTGCCCTGGACTTTGGCACGCC
ACTCCCGCATATAGTCCTCAATGTCGAACAGGAAGGGCTGCTGCCCAAAGTTGGCATCCACAATCTCCCC
