>Addgene plasmid #11093 | p140 pETF-GST RanBP10 L301G | addgene partial sequence | sequence record 158934 | pGEX5 5'-GGGCTGGCAAGCCACGTTTGGTG-3'
CGAGATCTGAAAACCTGTATTTTCAGGGATCGATCCCAAGCTTGATGGCGGCGGCGACGGCAGACCCGGG
AGCTGGGAACCCGCAGGCTGGGGACTCCTCCGGTGGGGACTCCGGGGGCGGGCTACCGTCACCTGGAGAG
CAGGAACTGAGTCGGCGCCTGCAGCGCTTGTACCCTGCGGTTAATCAGCACGAGACGCCGCTGCCGCGCT
CCTGGAGCCCCAAGGACAAGTACAACTACATCGGCCTCTCCCAGGGAAACCTCCGTGTCCATTACAAAGG
TCATGGCAAAAATCACAAAGATGCAGCCTCTGTACGTGCCACCCACCCCATCCCAGCAGCCTGTGGTATT
TACTATTTTGAAGTAAAGATTGTCAGCAAAGGAAGAGATGGGTACATGGGAATTGGACTCTCAGCGCAAG
GCGTTAACATGAACAGACTGCCTGGTTGGGACAAGCATTCCTATGGTTACCATGGCGATGATGGGCATTC
CTTCTGCTCCTCTGGGACAGGCCAGCCTTATGGTCCCACATTCACCACAGGGGATGTGATCGGCTGTTGT
GTCAACCTCATCAATGGCACCTGCTTCTACACCAAGAATGGCCACAGCCTTGGTATCGCCTTCACAGATC
TCCCGGCCAACCTCTACCCCACTGTCGGCCTACAGACACCTGGGGAGATTGTGGATGCCAACTTTGGGCA
GCAGCCCTTCCTGTTCGACATTGAGGACTATATGCGGGAGTGGCGTGCCAAAGTCCAGGGCACTGTGCAC
GGCTTTCCCATAAGTGCCCGGCTTGGCGAGTGGCAGGCGGTGCTGCA
